>Addgene plasmid #173724 | pBID2_LexOp>Gateway | addgene full sequence | sequence record 341679 | Addgene NGS Result
CTAAATTGTAAGCGTTAATATTTTGTTAAAATTCGCGTTAAATTTTTGTTAAATCAGCTCATTTTTTAAC
CAATAGGCCGAAATCGGCAAAATCCCTTATAAATCAAAAGAATAGACCGAGATAGGGT
[37 nt withheld, positions 129-165]
AAAGAACGTGGACTCCAACGTCAAAGG
[49 nt withheld, positions 193-241]
T
[91 nt withheld, positions 243-333]
G
[124 nt withheld, positions 335-458]
CCCATTCGCCATTCAGGCTGCGCAACTGTTGGGAAGGGCGATCGGTGCGGGCCTCTTCGCTATTACGCCA
GCTGGCGAAAGGGGGATGTGCTGCAAGGCGATTAAGTTGGGTAACGCCAGGGTTTTCCCAGTCACGACGT
TGTAAAACGACGGCCAGTGAATTGTAATACGACTCACTATAGGGCGAATTGGGTACGTACCGGGCCCCTA
GTATGTATGTAAGTTAATAAAACCCATTTTTGCGGAAAGTAGATAAAAAAAACATTTTTTTTTTTTACTG
CACTGGATATCATTGAACTTATCTGATCAGTTTTAAATTTACTTCGATCCAAGGGTATTTGATGTACCAG
GTTCTTTCGATTACCTCTCACTCAAAATGACATTCCACTCAAAGTCAGCGCTGTTTGCCTCCTTCTCTGT
CCACAGAAATATCGCCGTCTCTTTCGCCGCTGCGTCCGCTATCTCTTTCGCCACCGTTTGTAGCGTTACG
TAGCGTCAATGTCCGCCTTCAGTTGCATTTTGTCAGCGGTTTCGTGACGAAGCTCCAAGCGGTTTACGCC
ATCAATTAAACACAAAGTGCTGTGCCAAAACTCCTCTCGCTTCTTATTTTTGTTTGTTTTTTGAGTGATT
GGGGTGGTGATTGGTTTTGGGTGGGTAAGCAGGGGAAAGTGTGAAAAATCCCGGCAATGGGCCAAGAGGA
TCAGGAGCTATTAATTCGCGGAGGCAGCAAACACCCATCTGCCGAGCATCTGAACAATGTGAGTAGTACA
TGTGCATACATCTTAAGTTCACTTGATCTATAGGAACTGCGATTGCAACATCAAATTGTCTGCGGCGTGA
GAACTGCGACCCACAAAAATCCCAAACCGCAATTGCACAAACAAATAGTGACACGAAACAGATTATTCTG
GTAGCTGTTCTCGCTATATAAGACAATTTTTGAGATCATATCATGATCAAGACATCTAAAGGCATTCATT
TTCGACTATATTCTTTTTTACAAAAAATATAACAACCAGATATTTTAAGCTGATCCTAGATGCACAAAAA
ATAAATAAAAGTATAAACCTACTTCGTAGGATACTTCGGGGTACTTTTTGTTCGGGGTTAGATGAGCATA
ACGCTTGTAGTTGATATTTGAGATCCCCTATCATTGCAGGGTGACAGCGGAGCGGCTTCGCAGAGCTGCA
TTAACCAGGGCTTCGGGCAGGCCAAAAACTACGGCACGCTCCGGCCACCCAGTCCGCCGGAGGACTCCGG
TTCAGGGAGCGGCCAACTAGCCGAGAACCTCACCTATGCCTGGCACAATATGGACATCTTTGGGGCGGTC
AATCAGCCGGGCTCCGGATGGCGGCAGCTGGTCAACCGGACACGCGGACTATTCTGCAACGAGCGACACA
TACCGGCGCCCAGGAAACATTTGCTCAAGAACGGTGAGTTTCTATTCGCAGTCGGCTGATCTGTGTGAAA
TCTTAATAAAGGGTCCAATTACCAATTTGAAACTCAGTTTGCGGCGTGGCCTATCCGGGCGAACTTTTGG
CCGTGATGGGCAGTTCCGGTGCCGGAAAGACGACCCTGCTGAATGCCCTTGCCTTTCGATCGCCGCAGGG
CATCCAAGTATCGCCATCCGGGATGCGACTGCTCAATGGCCAACCTGTGGACGCCAAGGAGATGCAGGCC
AGGTGCGCCTATGTCCAGCAGGATGACCTCTTTATCGGCTCCCTAACGGCCAGGGAACACCTGATTTTCC
AAGCCATGGTGCGGATGCCACGACATCTGACCTATCGGCAGCGAGTGGCCCGCGTGGATCAGGTGATCCA
GGAGCTTTCGCTCAGCAAATGTCAGCACACGATCATCGGTGTGCCCGGCAGGGTGAAAGGTCTGTCCGGC
GGAGAAAGGAAGCGTCTGGCATTCGCCTCCGAGGCTCTAACCGATCCGCCGCTTCTGATCTGCGATGAGC
CCACCTCCGGACTGGACTCCTTTACCGCCCACAGCGTCGTCCAGGTGCTGAAGAAGCTGTCGCAGAAGGG
CAAGACCGTCATCCTGACCATTCATCAGCCGTCTTCCGAGCTGTTTGAGCTCTTTGACAAGATCCTTCTG
ATGGCCGAGGGCAGGGTAGCTTTCTTGGGCACTCCCAGCGAAGCCGTCGACTTCTTTTCCTAGTGAGTTC
GATGTGTTTATTAAGGGTATCTAGTATTACATAACATCTCAACTCCTATCCAGCGTGGGTGCCCAGTGTC
CTACCAACTACAATCCGGCGGACTTTTACGTACAGGTGTTGGCCGTTGTGCCCGGACGGGAGATCGAGTC
CCGTGATCGGATCGCCAAGATATGCGACAATTTTGCCATTAGCAAAGTAGCCCGGGATATGGAGCAGTTG
TTGGCCACCAAAAATCTGGAGAAGCCACTGGAGCAGCCGGAGAATGGGTACACCTACAAGGCCACCTGGT
TCATGCAGTTCCGGGCGGTCCTGTGGCGATCCTGGCTGTCGGTGCTCAAGGAACCACTCCTCGTAAAAGT
GCGACTTATTCAGACAACGGTGAGTGGTTCCAGTGGAAACAAATGATATAACGCTTACAATTCTTGGAAA
CAAATTCGCTAGATTTTAGATAGAATTGCCTGATTCCACACCCTTCTTAGTTTTTTTCAATGAGATGTAT
AGTTTATAGTTTTGCAGAAGATAAATAAATTTCATTTAACTCGCGAATATTAATGAGATGCGAGTAACAT
TTTAATTTGCAGATGGTTGCCATCTTGATTGGCCTCATCTTTTTGGGCCAACAACTCACGCAAGTGGGTG
TGATGAATATCAACGGAGCCATCTTCCTCTTCCTGACCAACATGACCTTTCAAAACGTCTTTGCCACGAT
AAATGTAAGTCATGTTTAGAATACATTTGCATTTCAATAATTTACTAACTTTCTAATGAATCGATTCGAT
TTAGGTGTTCACCTCAGAGCTGCCAGTTTTTATGAGGGAGGCCCGAAGTCGACTTTATCGCTGTGACACA
TACTTTCTGGGCAAAACGATTGCCGAATTGCCGCTTTTTCTCACAGTGCCACTGGTCTTCACGGCGATTG
CCTATCCGATGATCGGACTGCGGGCCGGAGTGCTGCACTTCTTCAACTGCCTGGCGCTGGTCACTCTGGT
GGCCAATGTGTCAACGTCCTTCGGATATCTAATATCCTGCGCCAGCTCCTCGACCTCGATGGCGCTGTCT
GTGGGTCCGCCGGTTATCATACCATTCCTGCTCTTTGGCGGCTTCTTCTTGAACTCGGGCTCGGTGCCAG
TATACCTCAAATGGTTGTCGTACCTCTCATGGTTCCGTTACGCCAACGAGGGTCTGCTGATTAACCAATG
GGCGGACGTGGAGCCGGGCGAAATTAGCTGCACATCGTCGAACACCACGTGCCCCAGTTCGGGCAAGGTC
ATCCTGGAGACGCTTAACTTCTCCGCCGCCGATCTGCCGCTGGACTACGTGGGTCTGGCCATTCTCATCG
TGAGCTTCCGGGTGCTCGCATATCTGGCTCTAAGACTTCGGGCCCGACGCAAGGAGTAGCCGACATATAT
CCGAAATAACTGCTTGTTTTTTTTTTTTACCATTATTACCATCGTGTTTACTGTTTATTGCCCCCTCAAA
AAGCTAATGTAATTATATTTGTGCCAATAAAAACAAGATATGACCTATAGAATACAAGTATTTCCCCTTC
GAACATCCCCACAAGTAGACTTTGGATTTGTCTTCTAACCAAAAGACTTACACACCTGCATACCTTACAT
CAAAAACTCGTTTATCGCTACATAAAACACCGGGATATATTTTTTATATACATACTTTTCAAATCGCGCG
CCCTCTTCATAATTCACCTCCACCACACCACGTTTCGTAGTTGCTCTTTCGCTGTCTCCCACCCGCTCTC
CGCAACACATTCACCTTTTGTTCGACGACCTTGGAGCGACTGTCGTTAGTTCCGCGCGATTCGGTTCGCT
CAAATGGTTCCGAGTGGTTCATTTCGTCTCAATAGAAATTAGTAATAAATATTTGTATGTACAATTTATT
TGCTCCAATATATTTGTATATATTTCCCTCACAGCTATATTTATTCTAATTTAATATTATGACTTTTTAA
GGTAATTTTTTGTGACCTGTTCGGAGTGATTAGCGTTACAATTTGAACTGAAAGTGACATCCAGTGTTTG
TTCCTTGTGTAGATGCATCTCAAAAAAATGGTGGGCATAATAGTGTTGTTTATATATATCAAAAATAACA
ACTATAATAATAAGAATACATTTAATTTAGAAAATGCTTGGATTTCACTGGAACTAGGCTAGCATAACTT
CGTATAATGTATGCTATACGAAGTTATGCTAGCGGATCCTGGCCACGTAATAAGTGTGCGTTGAATTTAT
TCGCAAAAACATTGCATATTTTCGGCAAAGTAAAATTTTGTTGCATACCTTATCAAAAAATAAGTGCTGC
ATACTTTTTAGAGAAACCAAATAATTTTTTATTGCATACCCGTTTTTAATAAAATACATTGCATACCCTC
TTTTAATAAAAAATATTGCATACTTTGACGAAACAAATTTTCGTTGCATACCCAATAAAAGATTATTATA
TTGCATACCCGTTTTTAATAAAATACATTGCATACCCTCTTTTAATAAAAAATATTGCATACGTTGACGA
AACAAATTTTCGTTGCATACCCAATAAAAGATTATTATATTGCATACCTTTTCTTGCCATACCATTTAGC
CGATCAATTGTGCTCGGCAACAGTATATTTGTGGTGTGCCAACCAACAACACTAGTAGTACCAGCTTATA
ACTTCGACCGGTAAGCTTGCATGCCTGCAGGTTACTGTACATCCATACAGTAAGTACTGTACATCCATAC
AGTAAGTACTGTACATCCATACAGTAAGTACTGTACATCCATACAGTAAGTACTGTACATCCATACAGTA
AGCGGAGACTCTAGCCCTAGGGCATGCCTGCAGGTTACTGTACATCCATACAGTAAGTACTGTACATCCA
TACAGTAAGTACTGTACATCCATACAGTAAGGGGAGACTCTAGCGCTAGGGCATGCCTGCAGGTTACTGT
ACATCCATACAGTAAGTACTGTACATCCATACAGTAAGTACTGTACATCCATACAGTAAGTACTGTACAT
CCATACAGTAAGTACTGTACATCCATACAGTAAGCGGAGACTCTAGCACTAGTGACGTCGAGACTCTAGC
GAGCTCGCCCGGGGATCGAGCGCAGCGGTATAAAAGGGCGCGGGGTGGCTGAGAGCATCAGTTGTGAATG
AATGTTCGAGCCGAGCAGACGTGCCGCTGCCTTCGTTAATATCCTTTGAATAAGCCAACTTTGAATCACA
AGACGCATACCAAACGAATTCGCAGATCTGCGGCCGCGGCTCGAGGGCCGGATCCGAATTCCCGGGAGAG
CTCGATATCACAAGTTTGTACAAAAAAGCTGAACGAGAAACGTAAAATGATATAAATATCAATATATTAA
ATTAGATTTTGCATAAAAAACAGACTACATAATACTGTAAAACACAACATATCCAGTCACTATGGCGGCC
GCATTAGGCACCCCAGGCTTTACACTTTATGCTTCCGGCTCGTATAATGTGTGGATTTTGAGTTAGGATC
CGTCGAGATTTTCAGGAGCTAAGGAAGCTAAAATGGAGAAAAAAATCACTGGATATACCACCGTTGATAT
ATCCCAATGGCATCGTAAAGAACATTTTGAGGCATTTCAGTCAGTTGCTCAATGTACCTATAACCAGACC
GTTCAGCTGGATATTACGGCCTTTTTAAAGACCGTAAAGAAAAATAAGCACAAGTTTTATCCGGCCTTTA
TTCACATTCTTGCCCGCCTGATGAATGCTCATCCGGAATTCCGTATGGCAATGAAAGACGGTGAGCTGGT
GATATGGGATAGTGTTCACCCTTGTTACACCGTTTTCCATGAGCAAACTGAAACGTTTTCATCGCTCTGG
AGTGAATACCACGACGATTTCCGGCAGTTTCTACACATATATTCGCAAGATGTGGCGTGTTACGGTGAAA
ACCTGGCCTATTTCCCTAAAGGGTTTATTGAGAATATGTTTTTCGTCTCAGCCAATCCCTGGGTGAGTTT
CACCAGTTTTGATTTAAACGTGGCCAATATGGACAACTTCTTCGCCCCCGTTTTCACCATGGGCAAATAT
TATACGCAAGGCGACAAGGTGCTGATGCCGCTGGCGATTCAGGTTCATCATGCCGTTTGTGATGGCTTCC
ATGTCGGCAGAATGCTTAATGAATTACAACAGTACTGCGATGAGTGGCAGGGCGGGGCGTAAACGCGTGG
ATCCGGCTTACTAAAAGCCAGATAACAGTATGCGTATTTGCGCGCTGATTTTTGCGGTATAAGAATATAT
ACTGATATGTATACCCGAAGTATGTCAAAAAGAGGTATGCTATGAAGCAGCGTATTACAGTGACAGTTGA
CAGCGACAGCTATCAGTTGCTCAAGGCATATATGATGTCAATATCTCCGGTCTGGTAAGCACAACCATGC
AGAATGAAGCCCGTCGTCTGCGTGCCGAACGCTGGAAAGCGGAAAATCAGGAAGGGATGGCTGAGGTCGC
CCGGTTTATTGAAATGAACGGCTCTTTTGCTGACGAGAACAGGGGCTGGTGAAATGCAGTTTAAGGTTTA
CACCTATAAAAGAGAGAGCCGTTATCGTCTGTTTGTGGATGTACAGAGTGATATTATTGACACGCCCGGG
CGACGGATGGTGATCCCCCTGGCCAGTGCACGTCTGCTGTCAGATAAAGTCTCCCGTGAACTTTACCCGG
TGGTGCATATCGGGGATGAAAGCTGGCGCATGATGACCACCGATATGGCCAGTGTGCCGGTCTCCGTTAT
CGGGGAAGAAGTGGCTGATCTCAGCCACCGCGAAAATGACATCAAAAACGCCATTAACCTGATGTTCTGG
GGAATATAAATGTCAGGCTCCCTTATACACAGCCAGTCTGCAGGTCGACCATAGTGACTGGATATGTTGT
GTTTTACAGTATTATGTAGTCTGTTTTTTATGCAAAATCTAATTTAATATATTGATATTTATATCATTTT
ACGTTTCTCGTTCAGCTTTCTTGTACAAAGTGGTGATATCGCATGCGGTACCTCTAGAAATGAATCGTTT
TTAAAATAACAAATCAATTGTTTTATAATATTCGTACGATTCTTTGATTATGTAATAAAATGTGATCATT
AGGAAGATTACGAAAAATATAAAAAATATGAGTTCTGTGTGTATAACAAATGCTGTAAACGCCACAATTG
TGTTTGTTGCAAATAAACCCATGATTATTTGATTAAAATTGTTGTTTTCTTTGTTCATAGACAATAGTGT
GTTTTGCCTAAACGTGTACTGCATAAACTCCATGCGAGTGTATAGCGAGCTAGTGGCTAACGCTTGCCCC
ACCAAAGTAGATTCGTCAAAATCCTCAATTTCATCACCCTCCTCCAAGTTTAACATTTGGCCGTCGGAAT
TAACTTCTAAAGATGCCACATAATCTAATAAATGAAATAGAGATTCAAACGTGGCGTCATCGTCCGTTTC
GACCATTTCCGAAAAGAACTCGGGCATAAACTCTATGATTTCTCTGGACGTGGTGTTGTCGAAACTCTCA
AAGTACGCAGTCAGGAACGTGCGCGACATGTCGTCGGGAAACTCGCGCGGAAACATGTTGTTGTAACCGA
ACGGGTCCCATAGCGCCAAAACCAAATCTGCCAGCGTCAATAGAATGAGCACGATGCCGACAATGGAGCT
GGCTTGGATAGCGATTCGAGTTAACTTGTTTATTGCAGCTTATAATGGTTACAAATAAAGCAATAGCATC
ACAAATTTCACAAATAAAGCATTTTTTTCACTGCATTCTAGTTGTGGTTTGTCCAAACTCATCAATGTAT
CTTATCATGTCTGGATCTTGGCCACGTAATAAGTGTGCGTTGAATTTATTCGCAAAAACATTGCATATTT
TCGGCAAAGTAAAATTTTGTTGCATACCTTATCAAAAAATAAGTGCTGCATACTTTTTAGAGAAACCAAA
TAATTTTTTATTGCATACCCGTTTTTAATAAAATACATTGCATACCCTCTTTTAATAAAAAATATTGCAT
ACTTTGACGAAACAAATTTTCGTTGCATACCCAATAAAAGATTATTATATTGCATACCCGTTTTTAATAA
AATACATTGCATACCCTCTTTTAATAAAAAATATTGCATACGTTGACGAAACAAATTTTCGTTGCATACC
CAATAAAAGATTATTATATTGCATACCTTTTCTTGCCATACCATTTAGCCGATCAATTGTGCTCGGCAAC
AGTATATTTGTGGTGTGCCAACCAACAACGGATCCACTAGTGTCGACGATGTAGGTCACGGTCTCGAAGC
CGCGGTGCGGGTGCCAGGGCGTGCCCTTGGGCTCCCCGGGCGCGTACTCCACCTCACCCATCTGGTCCAT
CATGATGAACGGGTCGAGGTGGCGGTAGTTGATCCCGGCGAACGCGCGGCGCACCGGGAAGCCCTCGCCC
TCGAAACCGCTGGGCGCGGTGGTCACGGTGAGCACGGGACGTGCGACGGCGTCGGCGGGTGCGGATACGC
GGGGCAGCGTCAGCGGGTTCTCGACGGTCACGGCGGGCATGTCGACACTAGTTCTAGCCAGCTTTTGTTC
CCTTTAGTGAGGGTTAATTTCGAGCTTGGCGTAATCATGGTCATAGCTGTTTCCTGTGTGAAATTGTTAT
CCGCTCACAATTCCACACAACATACGAGCCGGAAGCATAAAGTGTAAAGCCTGGGGTGCCTAATGAGTGA
GCTAACTCACATTAATTGCGTTGCGCTCACTGCCCGCTTTCCAGTCGGGAAACCTGTCGTGCCAGCTGCA
TTAATGAATCGGCCAACGCGCGGGGAGAGGCGGTTTGCGTATTGGGCGCTCTTCCGCTTCCTCGCTCACT
GACTCGCTGCGCTCGGTCGTTCGGCTGCGGCGAGCGGTATCAGCTCACTCAAAGGCGGTAATACGGTTAT
CCACAGAATCAGGGGATAACGCAGGAAAGAACATGTGAGCAAAAGGCCAGCAAAAGGCCAGGAACCGTAA
AAAGGCCGCGTTGCTGGCGTTTTTCCATAGGCTCCGCCCCCCTGACGAGCATCACAAAAATCGACGCTCA
AGTCAGAGGTGGCGAAACCCGACAGGACTATAAAGATACCAGGCGTTTCCCCCTGGAAGCTCCCTCGTGC
GCTCTCCTGTTCCGACCCTGCCGCTTACCGGATACCTGTCCGCCTTTCTCCCTTCGGGAAGCGTGGCGCT
TTCTCATAGCTCACGCTGTAGGTATCTCAGTTCGGTGTAGGTCGTTCGCTCCAAGCTGGGCTGTGTGCAC
GAACCCCCCGTTCAGCCCGACCGCTGCGCCTTATCCGGTAACTATCGTCTTGAGTCCAACCCGGTAAGAC
ACGACTTATCGCCACTGGCAGCAGCCACTGGTAACAGGATTAGCAGAGCGAGGTATGTAGGCGGTGCTAC
AGAGTTCTTGAAGTGGTGGCCTAACTACGGCTACACTAGAAGAACAGTATTTGGTATCTGCGCTCTGCTG
AAGCCAGTTACCTTCGGAAAAAGAGTTGGTAGCTCTTGATCCGGCAAACAAACCACCGCTGGTAGCGGTG
GTTTTTTTGTTTGCAAGCAGCAGATTACGCGCAGAAAAAAAGGATCTCAAGAAGATCCTTTGATCTTTTC
TACGGGGTCTGACGCTCAGTGGAACGAAAACTCACGTTAAGGGATTTTGGTCATGAGATTATCAAAAAGG
ATCTTCACCTAGATCCTTTTAAATTAAAAATGAAGTTTTAAATCAATCTAAAGTATATATGAGTAAACTT
GGTCTGACAGTTACCAATGCTTAATCAGTGAGGCACCTATCTCAGCGATCTGTCTATTTCGTTCATCCAT
AGTTGCCTGACTCCCCGTCGTGTAGATAACTACGATACGGGAGGGCTTACCATCTGGCCCCAGTGCTGCA
ATGATACCGCGAGACCCACGCTCACCGGCTCCAGATTTATCAGCAATAAACCAGCCAGCCGGAAGGGCCG
AGCGCAGAAGTGGTCCTGCAACTTTATCCGCCTCCATCCAGTCTATTAATTGTTGCCGGGAAGCTAGAGT
AAGTAGTTCGCCAGTTAATAGTTTGCGCAACGTTGTTGCCATTGCTACAGGCATCGTGGTGTCACGCTCG
TCGTTTGGTATGGCTTCATTCAGCTCCGGTTCCCAACGATCAAGGCGAGTTACATGATCCCCCATGTTGT
GCAAAAAAGCGGTTAGCTCCTTCGGTCCTCCGATCGTTGTCAGAAGTAAGTTGGCCGCAGTGTTATCACT
CATGGTTATGGCAGCACTGCATAATTCTCTTACTGTCATGCCATCCGTAAGATGCTTTTCTGTGACTGGT
GAGTACTCAACCAAGTCATTCTGAGAATAGTGTATGCGGCGACCGAGTTGCTCTTGCCCGGCGTCAATAC
GGGATAATACCGCGCCACATAGCAGAACTTTAAAAGTGCTCATCATTGGAAAACGTTCTTCGGGGCGAAA
ACTCTCAAGGATCTTACCGCTGTTGAGATCCAGTTCGATGTAACCCACTCGTGCACCCAACTGATCTTCA
GCATCTTTTACTTTCACCAGCGTTTCTGGGTGAGCAAAAACAGGAAGGCAAAATGCCGCAAAAAAGGGAA
TAAGGGCGACACGGAAATGTTGAATACTCATACTCTTCCTTTTTCAATATTATTGAAGCATTTATCAGGG
TTATTGTCTCATGAGCGGATACATATTTGAATGTATTTAGAAAAATAAACAAATAGGGGTTCCGCGCACA
TTTCCCCGAAAAGTGCCAC
Features (pLannotate 1.2.2; 26 found; start..end, strand, type, name):
     30..458     -  rep_origin     f1 ori (sequence partly withheld): f1 bacteriophage origin of replication; arrow indicates direction of (+) strand synthesis
    463..620     -  CDS            lacZα (fragment): LacZα fragment of β-galactosidase; lacZ fragment
    623..641     +  promoter       T7 promoter: promoter for bacteriophage T7 RNA polymerase
    666..4785    +  gene           mini-white: white; This modified version of the white gene lacks part of the first intron.
   4792..4825    -  protein_bind   loxP: Cre-mediated recombination occurs in the 8-bp core sequence (GCATACAT). Cre recombinase
   4838..5268    +  protein_bind   gypsy insulator: chromatin insulator from Drosophila Su(Hw), CP190, and Mod(mdg4)67.2
   5301..5320    -  misc_feature   MCS (fragment): pUC18/19 multiple cloning site
   5928..6052    +  protein_bind   attR1: mutant version of attR; recombination site for the Gateway® LR reaction LR Clonase™
   6077..6107    +  promoter       lac UV5 promoter: E. coli lac promoter with an "up" mutation
   6131..6160    +  promoter       cat promoter (fragment): promoter of the E. coli cat gene encoding chloramphenicol acetyltransferase
   6161..6820    +  CDS            CmR: chloramphenicol acetyltransferase; cat; confers resistance to chloramphenicol
   6999..7157    +  CDS            ccdA (fragment): CCDA_ECO57 - Also known as H, letA. Experimental evidence at protein level: Swiss-Prot protein existence level 1. Antitoxin component of a type II toxin-antitoxin (TA) system which inhibits the post-segregational killing (PSK) of plasmid-free cells, also referred to as a plasmid addiction system. Binds to and blocks the activity of CcdB; will also remove bound CcdB protein from the CcdB-GyrA complex by forming a CcdA-CcdB complex, a process termed rejuvenation. Functions as a transcriptional corepressor for the ccdAB operon, repression also requires CcdB (By similarity). From Escherichia coli
   7162..7464    +  CDS            ccdB: CCDB_ECOLI - Also known as G, letB, letD. Experimental evidence at protein level: Swiss-Prot protein existence level 1. Toxic component of a type II toxin-antitoxin (TA) system, functioning in plasmid maintainence. Responsible for the post- segregational killing (PSK) of plasmid-free cells, also referred to as a plasmid addiction system. Half-life of over 2 hours. Cell killing by CcdB is accompanied by filamentation, defects in chromosome and plasmid segregation, defects in cell division, formation of anucleate cells, decreased DNA synthesis and plasmid loss. Interferes with the activity of DN
   7508..7632    -  protein_bind   attR2: mutant version of attR; recombination site for the Gateway® LR reaction LR Clonase™
   7672..8322    -  CDS            P74 (fragment): PIF0_NPVAC - Experimental evidence at protein level: Swiss-Prot protein existence level 1. Plays an essential role for oral infectivity of occlusion- derived virus (ODV) and functions also in host midgut attachment and fusion by binding to a specific host receptor. From Autographa californica nuclear polyhedrosis virus (AcMNPV).
   8321..8455    +  polyA_signal   SV40 poly(A) signal: SV40 polyadenylation signal
   8457..8887    +  protein_bind   gypsy insulator: chromatin insulator from Drosophila Su(Hw), CP190, and Mod(mdg4)67.2
   8921..8990    +  protein_bind   attB: attB site for the φC31 integrase (Groth et al., 2000) phage φC31 integrase
   9209..9227    -  promoter       T3 promoter: promoter for bacteriophage T3 RNA polymerase
   9270..9292    -  protein_bind   lac operator (fragment): The lac repressor binds to the lac operator to inhibit transcription in E. coli. This inhibition can be relieved by adding lactose or isopropyl-β-D-thiogalactopyranoside (IPTG). lac repressor encoded by lacI
   9296..9326    -  promoter       lac promoter: promoter for the E. coli lac operon
   9341..9362    -  protein_bind   CAP binding site: CAP binding activates transcription in the presence of cAMP. E. coli catabolite activator protein
   9375..9467    -  CDS            lacI (fragment): lac repressor; lacI; The lac repressor binds to the lac operator to inhibit transcription in E. coli. This inhibition can be relieved by adding lactose or isopropyl-β-D-thiogalactopyranoside (IPTG).
   9650..10238   -  rep_origin     ori: high-copy-number ColE1/pMB1/pBR322/pUC origin of replication
  10409..11269   -  CDS            AmpR: β-lactamase; bla; confers resistance to ampicillin, carbenicillin, and related antibiotics
  11270..11374   -  promoter       AmpR promoter: bla
