[The description below was written by a language model from this plasmid's Addgene catalogue record and pLannotate feature annotations shown in this document.]
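Description:
pBID2_LexOp>Gateway is an empty Gateway destination vector of 11,397 bp for making Drosophila transgenes whose expression is controlled by the LexA/LexOp binary system. In bacteria it replicates from a high-copy ColE1/pUC-type origin and carries an ampicillin resistance gene in the backbone, along with an f1 origin and remnants of a lacZα/T7/T3 cloning region. The unrecombined Gateway cassette adds chloramphenicol resistance and the ccdB toxin gene, which is why the plasmid is maintained in a ccdB-tolerant strain under dual selection.

According to the depositor, the expression unit begins with 13 copies of the LexA operator followed by the synthetic DSCP core promoter. These elements are not called by the automated annotation but would fall in the unannotated stretch upstream of attR1. The attR1–CmR–ccdB–attR2 cassette follows; an LR reaction with an entry clone replaces it with the gene of interest, and loss of ccdB provides counter-selection for recombinants. Downstream is the baculovirus p10 3′ untranslated region, which the annotation software picks up as an adjacent AcMNPV P74 fragment, and the table also marks an SV40 polyadenylation signal.

Gypsy insulators flank the whole unit to buffer it from position effects and give more uniform expression across insertion sites. A φC31 attB site allows integrase-mediated insertion into defined attP landing sites. The mini-white gene, followed by a single loxP site, marks transformant flies by eye colour. Once a coding sequence is inserted, the transgene is silent until a LexA driver supplies the activator. This lets it be used independently of, or alongside, other binary systems for tissue-specific expression.
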