Addgene plasmid #173724: pBID2_LexOp>Gateway
Purpose: (Empty Backbone) Drosophila transgene expression under LexOp/LexA control, PhiC31 transgenesis
Depositing lab: Brian McCabe. Depositing organization: Swiss Federal Institute of Technology (EPFL). Publication: Tools for synchronous temporal control of independent transgenes in discrete Drosophila tissues. Ruchti E, McCabe BD. bioRxiv 2026.02.02.703225 10.64898/2026.02.02.703225.
Backbone
  Vector backbone: pBID2
  Backbone manufacturer: Evelyne Ruchti and Brian McCabe
  Backbone size (bp): 11397
  Vector type: Insect Expression ; Gateway Destination vector
  Selectable markers: Drosophila mini-white
Growth in bacteria
  Bacterial resistance: Chloramphenicol and Ampicillin, 25 & 100 μg/mL
  Growth temperature: 37°C
  Growth strain: ccdB Survival
  Copy number: High Copy
Gene/Insert
  Gene/Insert name: None
  Mutation: 13 x LexOp sequences
Terms and licenses: Academic/Nonprofit Terms; Industry Terms: Not Available to Industry
Depositor comments: The insert begins with 13 copies of the LexA binding sequence followed by a DSCP synthetic core promoter, a Gateway attR destination cloning cassette followed by a p10 3' untranslated region. The insert is flanked by Gypsy insulator sequences to enable more homogeneous transgene expression at diverse genetic insertion sites. The backbone includes a phiC31 attB sequence for targeted transgenesis and a mini-white gene to allow transgene selection. Please visit https://doi.org/10.64898/2026.02.02.703225 for bioRxiv preprint.
How to cite: pBID2_LexOp>Gateway was a gift from Brian McCabe (Addgene plasmid # 173724 ; http://n2t.net/addgene:173724 ; RRID:Addgene_173724)
